>Addgene plasmid #14673 | pCDNA3 Flag MKK7b1(glu) | addgene partial sequence | sequence record 21818 | 14673 with BGHrev
AGAATAAGGGCCCTCTAGACTACCTGAAGAAGGGCAGATGGTGCTGACTCAGGACTCCACTAGTCCTTGG
GGACTCGGTCTTCGCCATGACATCCTTAAACCAGGACGCGACATCCACCTCGAGTATCTCATAGTGCTTG
ATGAAGCTGTGTTCAAGTAGCTTATTATACTTTGGTCTCTTCCTGTGATCTTTAGTAAGGCAGTCTTTGA
CAAATGACTGGAAGTCCCCTGAGAAGCCCATGTGACCAGGCAGGAGTGGGGGCTCTTCCTGTAGGACTTT
GGTGAGGACCTCAAAGTCCGTCTTGCAGTTCTTATAGGGGAACTGTCCTGTTGCCAGCTCCACCAGTGAG
ATGCCCAGGCTCCACACATCAGCTCGGATGTCATAGTCAGGCTTGGTGGGATCTGGAGGGTCGATGCGCT
CGGGAGCCATATAGGCAGCACAGCCAGCACTCCGTTCTTTGGCTTTTTCGTCAACAAGGCGGCCACTGAT
GCCAAAGTCACAGAGCTTGATCTGGCCCCGCTCATCTAGCAGGATGTTGGAGGGTTTGACATCGCGATGG
ATGACGCCATGCTTCTCCTTCAGATAGTACAGTGCTTTCACAATCGCCACAGTCATCTTGCCCAGGATTC
GCTCTGGAATGGGGCCCTGCATTCGTTTCTTCAGCTTCTCTGCACATGTGCCCATGAGCTCCATG
