>Addgene plasmid #14673 | pCDNA3 Flag MKK7b1(glu) | addgene partial sequence | sequence record 36554 | CMV-F 5'-CGCAAATGGGCGGTAGGCGTG-3'
CGNGGTTTNCGACTCTCTGGCTACTGAGAACCCACTGCTTACTGGCTTATCGAAATTAATACGACTCACT
ATAGGGAGACCCAAGCTTCGGCAGCCAACATGGACTATAAGGACGATGATGACAAAATGGCGGCGTCCTC
CCTGGAGCAGAAGCTGTCCCGCCTGGAAGCCAAGCTGAAGCAGGAGAACCGTGAGGCCCGCAGGAGGATC
GACCTCAACTTGGATATCAGCCCACAGCGGCCCAGGCCCACCCTGCAACTCCCACTGGCCAACGATGGGG
GCAGCCGCTCACCATCCTCAGAGAGCTCCCCACAGCACCCTACACCCCCCACCCGGCCCCGCCACATGCT
GGGGCTCCCATCAACCTTGTTCACACCGCGCAGTATGGAGAGCATCGAGATTGACCAGAAGCTGCAGGAG
ATCATGAAGCAGACAGGGTACCTGACTATCGGGGGCCAGCGTTATCAGGCAGAAATCAATGACTTGGAGA
ACTTGGGTGAGATGGGCAGTGGTACCTGTGGTCAGGTGTGGAAGATGCGGTTCCGGAAGACAGGCCACAT
CATTGCTGTTAAGCAAATGCGGCGCTCTGGGAACAAGGAAGAGAATAAGCGCATTTTGATGGACCTGGAT
GTAGTACTCAAGAGCCATGACTGCCCTTACATCGTTCAGTGCTTTGGCACCTTCATCACCAACACAGACG
TCTTTATTGCCATGGAGCTCATGGGCACATGTGCAGAGAAGCTGAAGAAACGAATGCAGGGCCCCATTCC
AGAGCGAATCCTGGGCAAGATGACTGTGGCGATTGTGAAAGCACTGTACTATCTGAAGGAGAAGCATGGC
TTCTNNTCACCA
