[The description below was written by a language model from this plasmid's Addgene catalogue record.]
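Description:
pCDNA3 Flag MKK7b1(glu) is a mammalian expression plasmid built on the Invitrogen pcDNA3 backbone (about 5.4 kb without insert). It is propagated in E. coli as a high-copy plasmid under ampicillin selection. No feature table accompanies the record, so the regulatory elements are not itemised. The standard pcDNA3 backbone normally drives inserts from the CMV immediate-early promoter with a downstream polyadenylation signal. It also carries a neomycin resistance cassette for G418 selection of stable mammalian transfectants. The T7 and SP6 sequencing primers listed are consistent with the phage promoter sites that flank the pcDNA3 polylinker.

The insert is a roughly 1.3 kb cDNA for the mouse MKK7 beta-1 isoform, a product of the Map2k7 gene (also known as JNKK2 or MEK7). It was cloned between HindIII and XbaI sites, both of which remain intact, and carries an N-terminal Flag epitope tag. MKK7 is a MAP kinase kinase that phosphorylates and activates the c-Jun NH2-terminal kinases (JNKs). This version bears two substitutions, Ser-269 to Glu and Thr-273 to Glu. Acidic substitutions of this type are generally used to mimic phosphorylation at activating sites, with the aim of producing a kinase that is active without upstream signalling, although the record does not state the functional consequence.

The construct is suited to transient or stable expression in mammalian cells for studying JNK pathway signalling. The Flag tag allows the expressed protein to be detected by immunoblotting or immunoprecipitated, for example for kinase assays. The mutant can also be compared with wild-type or other MKK7 isoforms.
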