Addgene plasmid #14673: pCDNA3 Flag MKK7b1(glu)
Depositing lab: Roger Davis. Depositing organization: University of Massachusetts, Worcester. Publication: The MKK7 gene encodes a group of c-Jun NH2-terminal kinase kinases. Tournier C, Whitmarsh AJ, Cavanagh J, Barrett T, Davis RJ. Mol Cell Biol. 1999 Feb . 19(2):1569-81. PubMed 9891090.
Backbone
  Vector backbone: pcDNA3
  Backbone manufacturer: invitrogen
  Backbone size w/o insert (bp): 5446
  Vector type: Mammalian Expression
Growth in bacteria
  Bacterial resistance: Ampicillin, 100 μg/mL
  Growth temperature: 37°C
  Growth strain: DH5alpha
  Copy number: High Copy
Gene/Insert
  Gene/Insert name: MKK7b1(Glu) (alt name: MKK7)
  Species: M. musculus (mouse)
  Insert size (bp): 1306
  Mutation: Ser-269Glu Thr-273Glu
  Entrez Gene: Map2k7 (a.k.a. 5930412N11Rik, JNKK 2, Jnkk, Jnkk2, MAPKK 7, MEK 7, Mapkk7, Mek7, Mkk7, Prkm, Prkmk7, sek, sek2)
  Tag / fusion protein: Flag (N terminal on insert)
  Cloning method: Restriction Enzyme; 5′ cloning site Hind III (not destroyed); 3′ cloning site Xba I (not destroyed)
  Sequencing primers: 5′ T7; 3′ SP6
Terms and licenses: Academic/Nonprofit Terms; Industry Terms: Not Available to Industry
How to cite: pCDNA3 Flag MKK7b1(glu) was a gift from Roger Davis (Addgene plasmid # 14673 ; http://n2t.net/addgene:14673 ; RRID:Addgene_14673)
